>Addgene plasmid #234650 | pDisplay-CMV-GRAB_LoX3-1.0 | addgene full sequence | sequence record 479117 | Addgene NGS Result
GCGCGCGTTGACATTGATTATTGACTAGTTATTAATAGTAATCAATTACGGGGTCATTAGTTCATAGCCC
ATATATGGAGTTCCGCGTTACATAACTTACGGTAAATGGCCCGCCTGGCTGACCGCCCAACGACCCCTGC
CCATTGACGTCAATAATGACGTATGTTCCCATAGTAACGCCAATAGGGACTTTCCATTGACGTCAATGGG
TGGAGTATTTACGGTAAACTGCCCACTTGGCAGTACATCAAGTGTATCATATGCCAAGTACGCCCCCTAT
TGACGTCAATGACGGTAAATGGCCCGCCTGGCATTATGCCCAGTACATGACCTTATGGGACTTTCCTACT
TGGCAGTACATCTACGTATTAGTCATCGCTATTACCATGGTGATGCGGTTTTGGCAGTACATCAATGGGC
GTGGATAGCGGTTTGACTCACGGGGATTTCCAAGTCTCCACCCCATTGACGTCAATGGGAGTTTGTTTTG
GCACCAAAATCAACGGGACTTTCCAAAATGTCGTAACAACTCCGCCCCATTGACGCAAATGGGCGGTAGG
CGTGTACGGTGGGAGGTCTATATAAGCAGAGCTCTCTGGCTAACTAGAGAACCCACTGCTTACTGGCTTA
TCGAAATTAATACGACTCACTATAGGGAGACCCAAGCTTGGTACCGAGCTCGGATCCACTAGTAACGGCC
GCCAGTGTGCTGGAATTCGGCTTGGGGATATCCACCATGGAGACAGACACACTCCTGCTATGGGTACTGC
TGCTCTGGGTTCCAGGTTCCACTGGTGACACAAGTTTGTACAAAAAAGTTGGCATGGTCCTTGAGGTGAG
TGACCACCAAGTGCTAAATGACGCCGAGGTTGCCGCCCTCCTGGAGAACTTCAGCTCTTCCTATGACTAT
GGAGAAAACGAGAGTGACTCGTGCTGTACCTCCCCGCCCTGCCCACAGGACTTCAGCCTGAACTTCGACC
GGGCCTTCCTGCCAGCCCTCTACAGCCTCCTCTTTCTGCTGGGGCTGCTGGGCAACGGCGCGGTGGCAGC
CGTGCTGCTGAGCCGGCGGACAGCCCTGAGCAGCACCGACACCTTCCTGCTCCACCTAGCTGTAGCAGAC
ACGCTGCTGGTGCTGACACTGCCGCTCTGGGCAGTGGACGCTGCCGTCCAGTGGGTCTTTGGCTCTGGCC
TCTGCAAAGTGGCAGGTGCCCTCTTCAATATCAACTTCTACGCAGGAGCCCTCCTGCTGGCCTGCATCAG
CTTTGACCGCTACCTGAACATAGTTCATGCCACCCAGCTCTACCGCCGGGGGCCCCCGGCCCGCGTGACC
CTCACCTGCCTGGCTGTCTGGGGGCTCTGCCTGCTTTTCGCCCTCCCAGACTTCATCTTCCTGTCGGCCC
ACCACGACGAGCGCCTCAACGCCACCCACTGCCAATACAACTTCCCACAGGTGGGCCGCACGGCTCTGCG
GGTGCTGCAGCTGGTGGCTGGCTTTCTGCTGCCCCTGCTGGTCATGGCCTACTGCTATGCCCACATCCTG
GCCGCCGTCGCCGCGCCGCCGGGGGGCACCGAGCGCAGGCCCAACGGTCTGGGCCCCGAGCGCAGCGCGG
GCCCGGGGGGCGCAGAGGCCGAACCGCTGCCCACCCAGCTCAACGGCGCCCCTGGCGAGCCCGCGCCGGC
CGGGCCGCGCGACACCGACGCGCTGGACCTGGAGGAGGGAGGAAACGTCTATATCAAGGCCGACAAGCAG
AAGAACGGCATCAAGGCGAACTTCTGGATCCGCCACAACATCGAGGACGGCGGCGTGCAGCTCGCCTACC
ACTACCAGCAGAACACCCCCATCGGCGACGGCCCCGTGCTGCTGCCCGACAACCACTACCTGAGCGTGCA
GTCCAAACTTTCGAAAGACCCCAACGAGAAGCGCGATCACATGGTCCTGCTGGAGTTCGTGACCGCCGCC
GGGATCACTCTCGGCATGGACGAGCTGTACAAGGGCGGTACCGGAGGGAGCATGGTGAGAAAGGGCGAGG
AGCTGTTCACCGGGGTGGTGCCCATCCTGGTCGAGCTGGACGGCGACGTAAACGGCCACAAGTTCAGCGT
GTCCGGCGAGGGTGAGGGCGATGCCACCGAGGGCAAGCTGACCCTGAAGTTCATCTGCACCACCGGCAAG
CTGCCCGTGCCCTGGCCCACCCTCGTGACCACCCTGACCTACGGCGTGCAGTGCTTCAGCCGCTACCCCG
ACCACATGAAGCAGCACGACTTCTTCAAGTCCGCCATGCCCGAAGGCTACATCCAGGAGCGCACCATCTT
CTTCAAGGACGACGGCAACTACAAGACCCGCGCCGAGGTGAAGTTCGAGGGCGACACCCTGGTGAACCGC
ATCGAGCTGAAGGGCATCGACTTCAAGGAGGACGGCAACATCCTGGGGCACAAGCTGGAGTACAACCCCG
GAGCAGCAGCACGCTGGCGCGGGATGCGGCTGGTGGTGGTGGTCGTGGTGGCCTTTGCCCTCTGCTGGAC
CCCCTATCACCTGGTGGTGCTGGTGGACATCCTCATGGACCTGGGCGCTTTGGCCCGCAACTGTGGCCGA
GAAAGCAGGGTAGACGTGGCCAAGTCGGTCACCTCAGGCCTGGGCTACATGCACTGCTGCCTCAACCCGC
TGCTCTATGCCTTTGTAGGGGTCAAGTTCCGGGAGCGGATGTGGATGCTGCTCTTGCGCCTGGGCTGCCC
CAACCAGAGAGGGCTCCAGAGGCAGCCATCGTCTTCCCGCCGGGATTCATCCTGGTCTGAGACCTCAGAG
GCCTCCTACTCGGGCTTGTAAGCTAGCGCCCCTCTCCCTCCCCCCCCCCTAACGTTACTGGCCGAAGCCG
CTTGGAATAAGGCCGGTGTGCGTTTGTCTATATGTTATTTTCCACCATATTGCCGTCTTTTGGCAATGTG
AGGGCCCGGAAACCTGGCCCTGTCTTCTTGACGAGCATTCCTAGGGGTCTTTCCCCTCTCGCCAAAGGAA
TGCAAGGTCTGTTGAATGTCGTGAAGGAAGCAGTTCCTCTGGAAGCTTCTTGAAGACAAACAACGTCTGT
AGCGACCCTTTGCAGGCAGCGGAACCCCCCACCTGGCGACAGGTGCCTCTGCGGCCAACGCCACGTGTAT
AAGATACACCTGCAAAGGCGGCACAACCCCAGTGCCACGTTGTGAGTTGGATAGTTGTGGAAAGAGTCAA
ATGGCTCTCCTCAAGCGTATTCAACAAGGGGCTGAAGGATGCCCAGAAGGTACCCCATTGTATGGGATCT
GATCTGGGGCCTCGGTACACATGCTTTACATGTGTTTAGTCGAGGTTAAAAAAACGTCTAGGCCCCCCGA
ACCACGGGGACGTGGTTTTCCTTTGAAAAACACGATGATAATATGGCCACAACCATGGTGAGCAAGGGCG
AGGAGGATAACATGGCCATCATCAAGGAGTTCATGCGCTTCAAGGTGCACATGGAGGGCTCCGTGAACGG
CCACGAGTTCGAGATCGAGGGCGAGGGCGAGGGCCGCCCCTACGAGGGCACCCAGACCGCCAAGCTGAAG
GTGACCAAGGGTGGCCCCCTGCCCTTCGCCTGGGACATCCTGTCCCCTCAGTTCATGTACGGCTCCAAGG
CCTACGTGAAGCACCCCGCCGACATCCCCGACTACTTGAAGCTGTCCTTCCCCGAGGGCTTCAAGTGGGA
GCGCGTGATGAACTTCGAGGACGGCGGCGTGGTGACCGTGACCCAGGACTCCTCCCTGCAGGACGGCGAG
TTCATCTACAAGGTGAAGCTGCGCGGCACCAACTTCCCCTCCGACGGCCCCGTAATGCAGAAGAAGACCA
TGGGCTGGGAGGCCTCCTCCGAGCGGATGTACCCCGAGGACGGCGCCCTGAAGGGCGAGATCAAGCAGAG
GCTGAAGCTGAAGGACGGCGGCCACTACGACGCTGAGGTCAAGACCACCTACAAGGCCAAGAAGCCCGTG
CAGCTGCCCGGCGCCTACAACGTCAACATCAAGTTGGACATCACCTCCCACAACGAGGACTACACCATCG
TGGAACAGTACGAACGCGCCGAGGGCCGCCACTCCACCGGCGGCATGGACGAGCTGTACAAGGATGGTAA
AAAGAAGAAAAAGAAGTCAAAGACAAAGTGTGTAATTATGTAAGTCGACGAACAAAAACTCATCTCAGAA
GAGGATCTGAATGCTGTGGGCCAGGACACGCAGGAGGTCATCGTGGTGCCACACTCCTTGCCCTTTAAGG
TGGTGGTGATCTCAGCCATCCTGGCCCTGGTGGTGCTCACCATCATCTCCCTTATCATCCTCATCATGCT
TTGGCAGAAGAAGCCACGTTAGGCGGCCGCTCGAGATCAGCCTCGACTGTGCCTTCTAGTTGCCAGCCAT
CTGTTGTTTGCCCCTCCCCCGTGCCTTCCTTGACCCTGGAAGGTGCCACTCCCACTGTCCTTTCCTAATA
AAATGAGGAAATTGCATCGCATTGTCTGAGTAGGTGTCATTCTATTCTGGGGGGTGGGGTGGGGCAGGAC
AGCAAGGGGGAGGATTGGGAAGACAATAGCAGGCATGCTGGGGATGCGGTGGGCTCTATGGCTTCTGAGG
CGGAAAGAACCAGTGGCGGTAATACGGTTATCCACAGAATCGGGGGATAACGCAGGAAAGAACATGTGAG
CAAAAGGCCAGCAAAAGGCCAGGAACCGTAAAAAGGCCGCGTTGCTGGCGTTTTTCCATAGGCTCCGCCC
CCCTGACGAGCATCACAAAAATCGACGCTCAAGTCAGAGGTGGCGAAACCCGACAGGACTATAAAGATAC
CAGGCGTTTCCCCCTGGAAGCTCCCTCGTGCGCTCTCCTGTTCCGACCCTGCCGCTTACCGGATACCTGT
CCGCCTTTCTCCCTTCGGGAAGCGTGGCGCTTTCTCATAGCTCACGCTGTAGGTATCTCAGTTCGGTGTA
GGTCGTTCGCTCCAAGCTGGGCTGTGTGCACGAACCCCCCGTTCAGCCCGACCGCTGCGCCTTATCCGGT
AACTATCGTCTTGAGTCCAACCCGGTAAGACGCGACTTATCGCCACTGGCAGCAGCCACTGGTAACAGGA
TTAGCAGAGCGAGGTATGTAGGCGGTGCTACAGAGTTCTTGAAGTGGTGGCCTAACTACGGCTACACTAG
AAGAACAGTATTTGGTATCTGCGCTCTGCTGAAGCCAGTTACCTTCGGAAAAAGAGTTGGTAGCTCTTGA
TCCGGCAAACAAACCACCGCTGGTAGCGGTGGTTTTTTTGTTTGCAAGCAGCAGATTACGCGCAGAAAAA
AAGGATCTCAAGAAGATCCTTTGATCTTTTCTACGGGGTCTGACGCTCAGTGGAACGAAAACTCACGTTA
AGGGATTTTGGTCATGAGATTATCAAAAAGGATCTTCACCTAGATCCTTTTAAATTAAAAATGAAGTTTT
AAATCAATCTAAAGTATATATGAGTAACCTGAGGCTATGGCAGGGCCTGCCGCCCCGACGTTGGCTGCGA
GCCCTGGGCCTTCACCCGAACTTGGGGGGTGGGGTGGGGAAAAGGAAGAAACGCGGGCGTATTGGCCCCA
ATGGGGTCTCGGTGGGGTATCGACAGAGTGCCAGCCCTGGGACCGAACCCCGCGTTTATGAACAAACGAC
CCAACACCGTGCGTTTTATTCTGTCTTTTTATTGCCGTCATAGCGCGGGTTCCTTCCGGTATTGTCTCCT
TCCGTGTTTCAGTTAGCCTCCCCCTAGGGTGGGCGAAGAACTCCAGCATGAGATCCCCGCGCTGGAGGAT
CATCCAGCCGGCGTCCCGGAAAACGATTCCGAAGCCCAACCTTTCATAGAAGGCGGCGGTGGAATCGAAA
TCTCGTGATGGCAGGTTGGGCGTCGCTTGGTCGGTCATTTCGAACCCCAGAGTCCCGCTCAGAAGAACTC
GTCAAGAAGGCGATAGAAGGCGATGCGCTGCGAATCGGGAGCGGCGATACCGTAAAGCACGAGGAAGCGG
TCAGCCCATTCGCCGCCAAGCTCTTCAGCAATATCACGGGTAGCCAACGCTATGTCCTGATAGCGGTCCG
CCACACCCAGCCGGCCACAGTCGATGAATCCAGAAAAGCGGCCATTTTCCACCATGATATTCGGCAAGCA
GGCATCGCCATAGGTCACGACGAGATCCTCGCCGTCGGGCATGCTCGCCTTGAGCCTGGCGAACAGTTCG
GCTGGCGCGAGCCCCTGATGCTCTTCGTCCAGATCATCCTGATCGACAAGACCGGCTTCCATCCGAGTAC
GTGCTCGCTCGATGCGATGTTTCGCTTGGTGGTCGAATGGGCAGGTAGCCGGATCAAGCGTATGCAGCCG
CCGCATTGCATCAGCCATGATGGATACTTTCTCGGCAGGAGCAAGGTGAGATGACAGGAGATCCTGCCCC
GGCACTTCGCCCAATAGCAGCCAGTCCCTTCCCGCTTCAGTGACAACGTCGAGCACAGCTGCGCAAGGAA
CGCCCGTCGTGGCCAGCCACGATAGCCGCGCTGCCTCGTCTTGCAGTTCATTCAGGGCACCGGACAGGTC
GGTCTTGACAAAAAGAACCGGGCGCCCCTGCGCTGACAGCCGGAACACGGCGGCATCAGAGCAGCCGATT
GTCTGTTGTGCCCAGTCATAGCCGAATAGCCTCTCCACCCAAGCGGCCGGAGAACCTGCGTGCAATCCAT
CTTGTTCAATCATGCGAAACGATCCTCATCCTGTCTCTTGATCGATCTTTGCAAAAGCCTAGGCCTCCAA
AAAAGCCTCCTCACTACTTCTGGAATAGCTCAGAGGCCGGGCCTCGGCCTCTGCATAAATAAAAAAAATT
AGTCAGCCATGGGGCGGAGAATGGGCGGAACTGGGCGGAGTTAGGGGCGGAATGGGCGGAGTTAGGGGCG
GGACTATGGTTGCTGACTAATTGAGATGCATGCTTTGCATACTTCTGCCTGCTGGGGAGCCTGGGGACTT
TCCACACCTGGTTGCTGACTAATTGAGATGCATGCTTTGCATACTTCTGCCTGCTGGGGAGCCTGGGGAC
TTTCCACACCCTAACTGACACACATTCCACAGCTGGTTCTTTCCGCCTCAGGACTCTTCCTTTTTCAATA
AATCAATCTAAAGTATATATGAGTAAACTTGGTCTGACAGTTACCAATGCTTAATCAGTGAGGCACCTAT
CTCAGCGATCTGTCTATTTCGTTCATCCATAGTTGCCTGACTCCCCGTCGTGTAGATAACTACGATACGG
GAGGGCTTACCATCTGGCCCCAGTGCTGCAATGATACCGCGAGACCCACGCTCACCGGCTCCAGATTTAT
CAGCAATAAACCAGCCAGCCGGAAGGGCCGAGCGCAGAAGTGGTCCTGCAACTTTATCCGCCTCCATCCA
GTCTATTAATTGTTGCCGGGAAGCTAGAGTAAGTAGTTCGCCAGTTAATAGTTTGCGCAACGTTGTTGCC
ATTGCTACAGGCATCGTGGTGTCACGCTCGTCGTTTGGTATGGCTTCATTCAGCTCCGGTTCCCAACGAT
CAAGGCGAGTTACATGATCCCCCATGTTGTGCAAAAAAGCGGTTAGCTCCTTCGGTCCTCCGATCGTTGT
CAGAAGTAAGTTGGCCGCAGTGTTATCACTCATGGTTATGGCAGCACTGCATAATTCTCTTACTGTCATG
CCATCCGTAAGATGCTTTTCTGTGACTGGTGAGTACTCAACCAAGTCATTCTGAGAATAGTGTATGCGGC
GACCGAGTTGCTCTTGCCCGGCGTCAATACGGGATAATACCGCGCCACATAGCAGAACTTTAAAAGTGCT
CATCATTGGAAAACGTTCTTCGGGGCGAAAACTCTCAAGGATCTTACCGCTGTTGAGATCCAGTTCGATG
TAACCCACTCGTGCACCCAACTGATCTTCAGCATCTTTTACTTTCACCAGCGTTTCTGGGTGAGCAAAAA
CAGGAAGGCAAAATGCCGCAAAAAAGGGAATAAGGGCGACACGGAAATGTTGAATACTCATACTCTTCCT
TTTTCAATATTATTGAAGCATTTATCAGGGTTATTGTCTCATGAGCGGATACATATTTGAATGTATTTAG
AAAAATAAACAAATAGGGGTTCCGCGCACATTTCCCCGAAAAGTGCCACCTG
[124 nt withheld, positions 8173-8296]
C
[91 nt withheld, positions 8298-8388]
A
[49 nt withheld, positions 8390-8438]
CCTTTGACGTTGGAGTCCACGTTCTTT
[37 nt withheld, positions 8466-8502]
ACCCTATCTCGGTCTATTCTTTTGATTTATAAGGGATTTTGCCGATTTCGGCCTATTGGTTAAAAAATGA
GCTGATTTAACAAAAATTTAACGCGAATTTTAACAAAATATTAACGCTTACAATTTAC
Features (pLannotate 1.2.2; 24 found; start..end, strand, type, name):
     10..389     +  enhancer       CMV enhancer: human cytomegalovirus immediate early enhancer
    390..593     +  promoter       CMV promoter: human cytomegalovirus (CMV) immediate early promoter
    589..622     +  LTR            5' LTR (truncated) (fragment): truncated 5' long terminal repeat (LTR) from HIV-1
    638..656     +  promoter       T7 promoter: promoter for bacteriophage T7 RNA polymerase
    737..799     +  sig_peptide    Igκ leader: leader sequence from mouse immunoglobulin κ light chain
    801..818     +  protein_bind   attB1 (fragment): mutant version of attB; core recombination site for the Gateway® BP reaction BP Clonase™
   1724..2446    +  CDS            cEGFP: cEGFP is a basic (constitutively fluorescent) green fluorescent protein published in 2008, derived from Aequorea victoria.
   2481..2501    -  CDS            9xHis (fragment): 9xHis affinity tag
   2829..3414    +  misc_feature   IRES2: internal ribosome entry site (IRES) of the encephalomyocarditis virus (EMCV)
   3415..4122    +  CDS            mCherry: mCherry is a basic (constitutively fluorescent) red fluorescent protein published in 2004, derived from Discosoma sp.. It is reported to be a very rapidly-maturing monomer with low acid sensitivity.
   4123..4173    +  CDS            K-Ras (fragment): human small GTPase proto-oncoprotein
   4213..4359    +  CDS            PDGFRβ TM domain: transmembrane domain from platelet derived growth factor receptor beta
   4387..4611    +  polyA_signal   bGH poly(A) signal: bovine growth hormone polyadenylation signal
   4615..4633    +  promoter       SV40 promoter (fragment): SV40 enhancer and early promoter
   4743..5331    -  rep_origin     ori: high-copy-number ColE1/pMB1/pBR322/pUC origin of replication
   5553..5569    +  polyA_signal   bGH poly(A) signal (fragment): bovine growth hormone polyadenylation signal
   5660..5707    -  polyA_signal   HSV TK poly(A) signal: herpes simplex virus thymidine kinase polyadenylation signal (Cole and Stacy, 1985)
   5766..5918    -  CDS            ble (fragment): BLE_KLEPN - Experimental evidence at protein level: Swiss-Prot protein existence level 1. Binding protein with a strong affinity to the bleomycin family of antibiotics. Binds to CL990; an antimitotic-antibiotic compound. From Klebsiella pneumoniae.
   5939..6733    -  CDS            NeoR/KanR: aminoglycoside phosphotransferase from Tn5; aph(3')-II (or nptII); confers resistance to neomycin, kanamycin, and G418 (Geneticin®)
   6768..7121    -  promoter       SV40 promoter: SV40 enhancer and early promoter
   7123..7140    -  promoter       AmpR promoter (fragment): bla
   7181..8041    -  CDS            AmpR: β-lactamase; bla; confers resistance to ampicillin, carbenicillin, and related antibiotics
   8042..8146    -  promoter       AmpR promoter: bla
   8173..8601    +  rep_origin     f1 ori (sequence partly withheld): f1 bacteriophage origin of replication; arrow indicates direction of (+) strand synthesis
