[The description below was written by a language model from this plasmid's Addgene catalogue record and pLannotate feature annotations shown in this document.]
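Description:
pDisplay-CMV-GRAB_LoX3-1.0 is a mammalian expression plasmid of about 8.6 kb built on the Invitrogen pDisplay backbone. It encodes GRAB_LoX3-1.0, a genetically encoded fluorescent sensor for the chemokines CXCL9, CXCL10 and CXCL11 that is based on the human receptor CXCR3. It is propagated in E. coli as a high-copy plasmid through a ColE1/pUC-type origin under ampicillin selection (AmpR). An f1 origin is also present. A NeoR/KanR cassette driven by the SV40 promoter and ending in an HSV TK poly(A) signal could support G418 selection of transfected mammalian cells.

The payload is transcribed from the CMV immediate-early enhancer and promoter and terminated by the bGH poly(A) signal. The sensor open reading frame begins with the mouse Igκ leader, which directs the protein into the secretory pathway for delivery to the plasma membrane. The annotation detects an EGFP-type green fluorescent protein within the 2,085 bp insert. This fits the GRAB (GPCR activation based) design, in which a fluorescent module is embedded in the receptor so that ligand binding changes fluorescence. The flanking CXCR3 segments are not annotated individually in the feature table.

Downstream, an EMCV IRES2 drives translation of mCherry fused to a K-Ras fragment from the same transcript. That fragment is presumably the C-terminal membrane-targeting motif, which would give a membrane-associated red marker for identifying expressing cells or for normalising the green signal. The PDGFRβ transmembrane domain native to pDisplay lies after this cassette and appears to be a backbone remnant. The short HIV-1 LTR, attB1, 9xHis and ble hits are only fragments and are unlikely to be functional. The plasmid is suited to transient or stable expression in cultured mammalian cells for imaging chemokine dynamics.
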