Addgene plasmid #234650: pDisplay-CMV-GRAB_LoX3-1.0
Purpose: This plasmid encodes a genetically encoded fluorescent biosensor based on human CXCR3 for chemokine CXCL9-11 detection.
Depositing lab: Miao Jing. Depositing organization: Chinese Institute for Brain Research, Beijing. Publication: Spatiotemporal dynamics of CXCL10 encode contextual immune information revealed by the genetically encoded fluorescent sensor. Xi F, Wang C, Wang Y, Luan P, Chen Y, Tan L, Shang N, Gao X, Chen D, Guo Q, Chen T, Jing M. Immunity. 2025 Sep 9;58(9):2320-2335.e9. doi: 10.1016/j.immuni.2025.07.005. Epub 2025 Aug 15. PubMed 40818452.
Backbone
  Vector backbone: pDisplay
  Backbone manufacturer: Invitrogen
  Backbone size w/o insert (bp): 6546
  Total vector size (bp): 8631
  Vector type: Mammalian Expression
Growth in bacteria
  Bacterial resistance: Ampicillin, 100 μg/mL
  Growth temperature: 37°C
  Growth strain: DH5alpha
  Copy number: High Copy
Gene/Insert
  Gene/Insert name: GPCR activation based chemokine CXCL9-11 sensor GRAB_LoX3-1.0
  Species: H. sapiens (human)
  Insert size (bp): 2085
  Entrez Gene: CXCR3 (a.k.a. CD182, CD183, CKR-L2, CMKAR3, GPR9, IP10-R, Mig-R, MigR)
  Promoter: CMV
  Cloning method: Gibson Cloning
  Sequencing primers: 5′ ATGGGCGGTAGGCGTGTA; 3′ GGTTGTGGCCATATTATCATC
Terms and licenses: Academic/Nonprofit Terms; Industry Terms: Not Available to Industry
How to cite: pDisplay-CMV-GRAB_LoX3-1.0 was a gift from Miao Jing (Addgene plasmid # 234650 ; http://n2t.net/addgene:234650 ; RRID:Addgene_234650)
